>Addgene plasmid #89489 | LMP AMPK alpha1 hp1 | depositor partial sequence | sequence record 173385 | hairpin,  ampk sequence in attachment
GAGGAGAGCTATTTGATTA
