>Addgene plasmid #89489 | LMP AMPK alpha1 hp1 | addgene partial sequence | sequence record 178501 | Addgene Partial NGS Result
CCCGAAGGTCCTCCGGAGGCCCGGCATTCTGCACGCTTCAAAAGCGCACGTCTGCCGCGCTGTTCTCCTC
TTCCTCATCTCCGGGCCTTTCGACCTGCAGCCCAAGCTTACCATGACCGAGTACAAGCCCACGGTGCGCC
TCGCCACCCGCGACGACGTCCCCAGGGCCGTACGCACCCTCGCCGCCGCGTTCGCCGACTACCCCGCCAC
GCGCCACACCGTCGATCCGGACCGCCACATCGAGCGGGTCACCGAGCTGCAAGAACTCTTCCTCACGCGC
GTCGGGCTCGACATCGGCAAGGTGTGGGTCGCGGACGACGGCGCCGCGGTGGCGGTCTGGACCACGCCGG
AGAGCGTCGAAGCGGGGGCGGTGTTCGCCGAGATCGGCCCGCGCATGGCCGAGTTGAGCGGTTCCCGGCT
GGCCGCGCAGCAACAGATGGAAGGCCTCCTGGCGCCGCACCGGCCCAAGGAGCCCGCGTGGTTCCTGGCC
ACCGTCGGCGTCTCGCCCGACCACCAGGGCAAGGGTCTGGGCAGCGCCGTCGTGCTCCCCGGAGTGGAGG
CGGCCGAGCGCGCCGGGGTGCCCGCCTTCCTGGAGACCTCCGCGCCCCGCAACCTCCCCTTCTACGAGCG
GCTCGGCTTCACCGTCACCGCCGACGTCGAGGTGCCCGAAGGACCGCGCACCTGGTGCATGACCCGCAAG
CCCGGTGCCTGACGCCCGCCCCACGACCCGCAGCGCCCGACCGAAAGGAGCGCACGACCCCATGCATCCA
ATTCCGCCCCCCCCCCCTAACGTTACTGGCCGAAGCCGCTTGGAATAAGGCCGGTGTGCGTTTGTCTATA
TGTTATTTTCCACCATATTGCCGTCTTTTGGCAATGTGAGGGCCCGGAAACCTGGCCCTGTCTTCTTGAC
GAGCATTCCTAGGGGTCTTTCCCCTCTCGCCAAAGGAATGCAAGGTCTGTTGAATGTCGTGAAGGAAGCA
GTTCCTCTGGAAGCTTCTTGAAGACAAACAACGTCTGTAGCGACCCTTTGCAGGCAGCGGAACCCCCCAC
CTGGCGACAGGTGCCTCTGCGGCCAAAAGCCACGTGTATAAGATACACCTGCAAAGGCGGCACAACCCCA
GTGCCACGTTGTGAGTTGGATAGTTGTGGAAAGAGTCAAATGGCTCTCCTCAAGCGTATTCAACAAGGGG
CTGAAGGATGCCCAGAAGGTACCCCATTGTATGGGATCTGATCTGGGGCCTCGGTGCACATGCTTTACAT
GTGTTTAGTCGAGGTTAAAAAAACGTCTAGGCCCCCCGAACCACGGGGACGTGGTTTTCCTTTGAAAAAC
ACGATGATAATATGGCCACAACCATGGTGAGCAAGGGCGAGGAGCTGTTCACCGGGGTGGTGCCCATCCT
GGTCGAGCTGGACGGCGACGTAAACGGCCACAAGTTCAGCGTGTCTGGCGAGGGCGAGGGCGATGCCACC
TACGGCAAGCTGACCCTGAAGTTCATCTGCACCACCGGCAAGCTGCCCGTGCCCTGGCCCACCCTCGTGA
CCACCCTGACCTACGGCGTGCAGTGCTTCAGCCGCTACCCCGACCACATGAAGCAGCACGACTTCTTCAA
GTCCGCCATGCCCGAAGGCTACGTCCAGGAGCGCACCATCTTCTTCAAGGACGACGGCAACTACAAGACC
CGCGCCGAGGTGAAGTTCGAGGGCGACACCCTGGTGAACCGCATCGAGCTGAAGGGCATCGACTTCAAGG
AGGACGGCAACATCCTGGGGCACAAGCTGGAGTACAACTACAACAGCCACAACGTCTATATCATGGCCGA
CAAGCAGAAGAACGGCATCAAGGCGAACTTCAAGATCCGCCACAACATCGAGGACGGCAGCGTGCAGCTC
GCCGACCACTACCAGCAGAACACCCCCATCGGCGACGGCCCCGTGCTGCTGCCCGACAACCACTACCTGA
GCACCCAGTCCGCCCTGAGCAAAGACCCCAACGAGAAGCGCGATCACATGGTCCTGCTGGAGTTCGTGAC
CGCCGCCGGGATCACTCTCGGCATGGACGAGCTGTACAAGTAATGAATTAATTAAGAATTATCAAGCTTA
TCGATACCGTCGACCTGCAGCCAAGCTTATCGATAAAATAAAAGATTTTATTTAGTCTCCAGAAAAAGGG
GGGAATGAAAGACCCCACCTGTAGGTTTGGCAAGCTAGCTTAAGTAACGCCATTTTGCAAGGCATGGAAA
ATACATAACTGAGAATAGAGAAGTTCAGATCAAGGTTAGGAACAGAGAGACAGCAGAATATGGGCCAAAC
AGGATATCTGTGGTAAGCAGTTCCTGCCCCGGCTCAGGGCCAAGAACAGATGGTCCCCAGATGCGGTCCC
GCCCTCAGCAGTTTCTAGAGAACCATCAGATGTTTCCAGGGTGCCCCAAGGACCTGAAATGACCCTGTGC
CTTATTTGAACTAACCAATCAGTTCGCTTCTCGCTTCTGTTCGCGCGCTTCTGCTCCCCGAGCTCAATAA
AAGAGCCCACAACCCCTCACTCGGCGCGCCAGTCCTCCGATAGACTGCGTCGCCCGGGTACCCGTGTATC
CAATAAACCCTCTTGCAGTTGCATCCGACTTGTGGTCTCGCTGTTCCTTGGGAGGGTCTCCTCTGAGTGA
TTGACTACCCGTCAGCGGGGGTCTTTCATGGGTAACAGTTTCTTGAAGTTGGAGAACAACATTCTGAGGG
TAGGAGTCGAATATTAAGTAATCCTGACTCAATTAGCCACTGTTTTGAATCCACATACTCCAATACTCCT
GAAATAGTTCATTATGGACAGCGCAGAAAGAGCTGGGGAGAATTGTGAAATTGTTATCCGCTCACAATTC
CACACAACATACGAGCCGGAAGCATAAAGTGTAAAGCCTGGGGTGCCTAATGAGTGAGCTAACTCACATT
AATTGCGTTGCGCTCACTGCCCGCTTTCCAGTCGGGAAACCTGTCGTGCCAGCTGCATTAATGAATCGGC
CAACGCGCGGGGAGAGGCGGTTTGCGTATTGGGCGCTCTTCCGCTTCCTCGCTCACTGACTCGCTGCGCT
CGGTCGTTCGGCTGCGGCGAGCGGTATCAGCTCACTCAAAGGCGGTAATACGGTTATCCACAGAATCAGG
GGATAACGCAGGAAAGAACATGTGAGCAAAAGGCCAGCAAAAGGCCAGGAACCGTAAAAAGGCCGCGTTG
CTGGCGTTTTTCCATAGGCTCCGCCCCCCTGACGAGCATCACAAAAATCGACGCTCAAGTCAGAGGTGGC
GAAACCCGACAGGACTATAAAGATACCAGGCGTTTCCCCCTGGAAGCTCCCTCGTGCGCTCTCCTGTTCC
GACCCTGCCGCTTACCGGATACCTGTCCGCCTTTCTCCCTTCGGGAAGCGTGGCGCTTTCTCATAGCTCA
CGCTGTAGGTATCTCAGTTCGGTGTAGGTCGTTCGCTCCAAGCTGGGCTGTGTGCACGAACCCCCCGTTC
AGCCCGACCGCTGCGCCTTATCCGGTAACTATCGTCTTGAGTCCAACCCGGTAAGACACGACTTATCGCC
ACTGGCAGCAGCCACTGGTAACAGGATTAGCAGAGCGAGGTATGTAGGCGGTGCTACAGAGTTCTTGAAG
TGGTGGCCTAACTACGGCTACACTAGAAGAACAGTATTTGGTATCTGCGCTCTGCTGAAGCCAGTTACCT
TCGGAAAAAGAGTTGGTAGCTCTTGATCCGGCAAACAAACCACCGCTGGTAGCGGTGGTTTTTTTGTTTG
CAAGCAGCAGATTACGCGCAGAAAAAAAGGATCTCAAGAAGATCCTTTGATCTTTTCTACGGGGTCTGAC
GCTCAGTGGAACGAAAACTCACGTTAAGGGATTTTGGTCATGAGATTATCAAAAAGGATCTTCACCTAGA
TCCTTTTAAATTAAAAATGAAGTTTTAAATCAATCTAAAGTATATATGAGTAAACTTGGTCTGACAGTTA
CCAATGCTTAATCAGTGAGGCACCTATCTCAGCGATCTGTCTATTTCGTTCATCCATAGTTGCCTGACTC
CCCGTCGTGTAGATAACTACGATACGGGAGGGCTTACCATCTGGCCCCAGTGCTGCAATGATACCGCGAG
ACCCACGCTCACCGGCTCCAGATTTATCAGCAATAAACCAGCCAGCCGGAAGGGCCGAGCGCAGAAGTGG
TCCTGCAACTTTATCCGCCTCCATCCAGTCTATTAATTGTTGCCGGGAAGCTAGAGTAAGTAGTTCGCCA
GTTAATAGTTTGCGCAACGTTGTTGCCATTGCTACAGGCATCGTGGTGTCACGCTCGTCGTTTGGTATGG
CTTCATTCAGCTCCGGTTCCCAACGATCAAGGCGAGTTACATGATCCCCCATGTTGTGCAAAAAAGCGGT
TAGCTCCTTCGGTCCTCCGATCGTTGTCAGAAGTAAGTTGGCCGCAGTGTTATCACTCATGGTTATGGCA
GCACTGCATAATTCTCTTACTGTCATGCCATCCGTAAGATGCTTTTCTGTGACTGGTGAGTACTCAACCA
AGTCATTCTGAGAATAGTGTATGCGGCGACCGAGTTGCTCTTGCCCGGCGTCAATACGGGATAATACCGC
GCCACATAGCAGAACTTTAAAAGTGCTCATCATTGGAAAACGTTCTTCGGGGCGAAAACTCTCAAGGATC
TTACCGCTGTTGAGATCCAGTTCGATGTAACCCACTCGTGCACCCAACTGATCTTCAGCATCTTTTACTT
TCACCAGCGTTTCTGGGTGAGCAAAAACAGGAAGGCAAAATGCCGCAAAAAAGGGAATAAGGGCGACACG
GAAATGTTGAATACTCATACTCTTCCTTTTTCAATATTATTGAAGCATTTATCAGGGTTATTGTCTCATG
AGCGGATACATATTTGAATGTATTTAGAAAAATAAACAAATAGGGGTTCCGCGCACATTTCCCCGAAAAG
TGCCACCTGACGTCTAAGAAACCATTATTATCATGACATTAACCTATAAAAATAGGCGTATCACGAGGCC
CTTTCGTCTCGCGCGTTTCGGTGATGACGGTGAAAACCTCTGACACATGCAGCTCCCGGAGACGGTCACA
GCTTGTCTGTAAGCGGATGCCGGGAGCAGACAAGCCCGTCAGGGCGCGTCAGCGGGTGTTGGCGGGTGTC
GGGGCTGGCTTAACTATGCGGCATCAGAGCAGATTGTACTGAGAGTGCACCATATGCGGTGTGAAATACC
GCACAGATGCGTAAGGAGAAAATACCGCATCAGGCGCCATTCGCCATTCAGGCTGCGCAACTGTTGGGAA
GGGCGATCGGTGCGGGCCTCTTCGCTATTACGCCAGCTGGCGAAAGGGGGATGTGCTGCAAGGCGATTAA
GTTGGGTAACGCCAGGGTTTTCCCAGTCACGACGTTGTAAAACGACGGCGCAAGGAATGGTGCATGCAAG
GAGATGGCGCCCAACAGTCCCCCGGCCACGGGGCCTGCCACCATACCCACGCCGAAACAAGCGCTCATGA
GCCCGAAGTGGCGAGCCCGATCTTCCCCATCGGTGATGTCGGCGATATAGGCGCCAGCAACCGCACCTGT
GGCGCCGGTGATGCCGGCCACGATGCGTCCGGCGTAGAGGCGATTAGTCCAATTTGTTAAAGACAGGATA
TCAGTGGTCCAGGCTCTAGTTTTGACTCAACAATATCACCAGCTGAAGCCTATAGAGTACGAGCCATAGA
TAAAATAAAAGATTTTATTTAGTCTCCAGAAAAAGGGGGGAATGAAAGACCCCACCTGTAGGTTTGGCAA
GCTAGCTTAAGTAACGCCATTTTGCAAGGCATGGAAAATACATAACTGAGAATAGAGAAGTTCAGATCAA
GGTTAGGAACAGAGAGACAGCAGAATATGGGCCAAACAGGATATCTGTGGTAAGCAGTTCCTGCCCCGGC
TCAGGGCCAAGAACAGATGGTCCCCAGATGCGGTCCCGCCCTCAGCAGTTTCTAGAGAACCATCAGATGT
TTCCAGGGTGCCCCAAGGACCTGAAATGACCCTGTGCCTTATTTGAACTAACCAATCAGTTCGCTTCTCG
CTTCTGTTCGCGCGCTTCTGCTCCCCGAGCTCAATAAAAGAGCCCACAACCCCTCACTCGGCGCGCCAGT
CCTCCGATAGACTGCGTCGCCCGGGTACCCGTATTCCCAATAAAGCCTCTTGCTGTTTGCATCCGAATCG
TGGACTCGCTGATCCTTGGGAGGGTCTCCTCAGATTGATTGACTGCCCACCTCGGGGGTCTTTCATTTGG
AGGTTCCACCGAGATTTGGAGACCCCTGCCCAGGGACCACCGACCCCCCCGCCGGGAGGTAAGCTGGCCA
GCGGTCGTTTCGTGTCTGTCTCTGTCTTTGTGCGTGTTTGTGCCGGCATCTAATGTTTGCGCCTGCGTCT
GTACTAGTTAGCTAACTAGCTCTGTATCTGGCGGACCCGTGGTGGAACTGACGAGTTCTGAACACCCGGC
CGCAACCCTGGGAGACGTCCCAGGGACTTTGGGGGCCGTTTTTGTGGCCCGACCTGAGGAAGGGAGTCGA
TGTGGAATCCGACCCCGTCAGGATATGTGGTTCTGGTAGGAGACGAGAACCTAAAACAGTTCCCGCCTCC
GTCTGAATTTTTGCTTTCGGTTTGGAACCGAAGCCGCGCGTCTTGTCTGCTGCAGCGCTGCAGCATCGTT
CTGTGTTGTCTCTGTCTGACTGTGTTTCTGTATTTGTCTGAAAATTAGGGCCAGACTGTTACCACTCCCT
TAAGTTTGACCTTAGGTCACTGGAAAGATGTCGAGCGGATCGCTCACAACCAGTCGGTAGATGTCAAGAA
GAGACGTTGGGTTACCTTCTGCTCTGCAGAATGGCCAACCTTTAACGTCGGATGGCCGCGAGACGGCACC
TTTAACCGAGACCTCATCACCCAGGTTAAGATCAAGGTCTTTTCACCTGGCCCGCATGGACACCCAGACC
AGGTCCCCTACATCGTGACCTGGGAAGCCTTGGCTTTTGACCCCCCTCCCTGGGTCAAGCCCTTTGTACA
CCCTAAGCCTCCGCCTCCTCTTCCTCCATCCGCCCCGTCTCTCCCCCTTGAACCTCCTCGTTCGACCCCG
CCTCGATCCTCCCTTTATCCAGCCCTCACTCCTTCTCTAGGCGCCGGAATTAGATCTCTCGACTAGGGAT
AACAGGGTAATTGTTTGAATGAGGCTTCAGTACTTTACAGAATCGTTGCCTGCACATCTTGGAAACACTT
GCTGGGATTACTTCTTCAGGTTAACCCAACAGAAGGCTCGAGAAGGTATATTGCTGTTGACAGTGAGCGC
GGAGGAGAGCTATTTGATTATTAGTGAAGCCACAGATGTAATAATCAAATAGCTCTCCTCCATGCCTACT
GCCTCGGAATTCAAGGGGCTACTTTAGGAGCAATTATCTTGTTTACTAAAACTGAATACCTTGCTATCTC
TTTGATACATTTTTACAAAGCTGAATTAAAATGGTATAAATTAAATCACTTTTTTCAATTCTACCGGGTA
GGGGAGGCGCTTTTCCCAAGGCAGTCTGGAGCATGCGCTTTAGCAGCCCCGCTGGGCACTTGGCGCTACA
CAAGTGGCCTCTGGCCTCGCACACATTCCACATCCACCGGTAGGCGCCAACCGGCTCCGTTCTTTGGTGG
CCCCTTCGCGCCACCTTCTACTCCTCCCCTAGTCAGGAAGTTCCCCCCCGCCCCGCAGCTCGCGTCGTGC
AGGACGTGACAAATGGAAGTAGCACGTCTCACTAGTCTCGTGCAGATGGACAGCACCGCTGAGCAATGGA
AGCGGGTAGGCCTTTGGGGCAGCGGCCAATAGCAGCTTTGCTCCTTCGCTTTCTGGGCTCAGAGGCTGGG
AAGGGGTGGGTCCGGGGGC
