[The description below was written by a language model from this plasmid's Addgene catalogue record.]
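Description:
LMP AMPK alpha1 hp1 is a retroviral shRNA vector built on the unmodified LMP backbone. It is designed to knock down the catalytic alpha1 subunit of AMP-activated protein kinase (human PRKAA1, mouse Prkaa1). The total size is recorded as about 8.0 kb, of which the backbone accounts for about 7.9 kb. The plasmid is propagated in bacteria under ampicillin selection as a low-copy construct. It is grown in a recombination-deficient stable strain, a common precaution for retroviral plasmids carrying repeated terminal sequences. No feature table accompanies the record, so the replication origin, LTRs and packaging signal are not itemised.

The payload is a hairpin cloned between XhoI and EcoRI sites, both of which are preserved. The targeting sequence is listed as 19 bp and is stated to match both the human and mouse transcripts, so the same construct can be used in cells of either species. According to the record, the shRNA is driven by a U6 promoter, an RNA polymerase III promoter commonly used for small RNA expression. A separate PGK promoter drives a GFP and puromycin-resistance marker cassette. After packaging and transduction, cells carrying the integrated provirus can therefore be selected with puromycin, or tracked and sorted by GFP fluorescence.

The stated purpose is to reduce AMPK alpha1 protein levels in mammalian cells. The associated publication concerns AMPK as a negative regulator of the Warburg effect and a suppressor of tumour growth in vivo. The "hp1" in the name suggests it may be one of several hairpins against this target, though the record does not say so.
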