Addgene plasmid #89489: LMP AMPK alpha1 hp1
Purpose: shRNA against AMPK alpha1 in mouse/human to knock down protein expression
Depositing lab: Russell Jones. Depositing organization: McGill University. Publication: AMPK is a negative regulator of the Warburg effect and suppresses tumor growth in vivo. Faubert B, Boily G, Izreig S, Griss T, Samborska B, Dong Z, Dupuy F, Chambers C, Fuerth BJ, Viollet B, Mamer OA, Avizonis D, DeBerardinis RJ, Siegel PM, Jones RG. Cell Metab. 2013 Jan 8;17(1):113-24. doi: 10.1016/j.cmet.2012.12.001. Epub 2012 Dec 27. PubMed 23274086.
Backbone
  Vector backbone: LMP
  Backbone size w/o insert (bp): 7900
  Total vector size (bp): 8013
  Modifications to backbone: None
  Vector type: Mammalian Expression, Mouse Targeting, Retroviral
  Selectable markers: Puromycin ; GFP
Growth in bacteria
  Bacterial resistance: Ampicillin, 100 μg/mL
  Growth temperature: 37°C
  Growth strain: NEB Stable
  Copy number: Low Copy
Gene/Insert
  Gene/Insert name: hairpin against mouse/human AMPKalpha1
  Species: H. sapiens (human), M. musculus (mouse)
  Insert size (bp): 19
  Entrez Gene: PRKAA1 (a.k.a. AMPK, AMPK alpha 1, AMPKa1); Prkaa1 (a.k.a. AMPKalpha1, C130083N04Rik)
  Promoter: U6 (The GFP-Puro is from a PGK promoter; the shRNA is from a U6 promoter)
  Cloning method: Restriction Enzyme; 5′ cloning site XhoI (not destroyed); 3′ cloning site EcoRI (not destroyed)
  Sequencing primers: 5′ LMPseq1 or LMPseq2
Resource information
  A portion of this plasmid was derived from a plasmid made by: Ross Dickins in the Lowe lab, who also sold it to Open Biosystems
Terms and licenses: Academic/Nonprofit Terms; Industry Terms: Not Available to Industry
How to cite: LMP AMPK alpha1 hp1 was a gift from Russell Jones (Addgene plasmid # 89489 ; http://n2t.net/addgene:89489 ; RRID:Addgene_89489)
